>Addgene plasmid #113689 | pJEP312-pAAV-CMV-SaCas9-P2A-HAFLAGHA-KASH-pA | addgene full sequence | sequence record 231823 | Addgene NGS Result
GAATGAAGCCATACCAAACGACGAGCGTGACACCACGATGCCTGTAGCAATGGCAACAACGTTGCGCAAA
CTATTAACTGGCGAACTACTTACTCTAGCTTCCCGGCAACAATTAATAGACTGGATGGAGGCGGATAAAG
TTGCAGGACCACTTCTGCGCTCGGCCCTTCCGGCTGGCTGGTTTATTGCTGATAAATCTGGAGCCGGTGA
GCGTGGAAGCCGCGGTATCATTGCAGCACTGGGGCCAGATGGTAAGCCCTCCCGTATCGTAGTTATCTAC
ACGACGGGGAGTCAGGCAACTATGGATGAACGAAATAGACAGATCGCTGAGATAGGTGCCTCACTGATTA
AGCATTGGTAACTGTCAGACCAAGTTTACTCATATATACTTTAGATTGATTTAAAACTTCATTTTTAATT
TAAAAGGATCTAGGTGAAGATCCTTTTTGATAATCTCATGACCAAAATCCCTTAACGTGAGTTTTCGTTC
CACTGAGCGTCAGACCCCGTAGAAAAGATCAAAGGATCTTCTTGAGATCCTTTTTTTCTGCGCGTAATCT
GCTGCTTGCAAACAAAAAAACCACCGCTACCAGCGGTGGTTTGTTTGCCGGATCAAGAGCTACCAACTCT
TTTTCCGAAGGTAACTGGCTTCAGCAGAGCGCAGATACCAAATACTGTTCTTCTAGTGTAGCCGTAGTTA
GGCCACCACTTCAAGAACTCTGTAGCACCGCCTACATACCTCGCTCTGCTAATCCTGTTACCAGTGGCTG
CTGCCAGTGGCGATAAGTCGTGTCTTACCGGGTTGGACTCAAGACGATAGTTACCGGATAAGGCGCAGCG
GTCGGGCTGAACGGGGGGTTCGTGCACACAGCCCAGCTTGGAGCGAACGACCTACACCGAACTGAGATAC
CTACAGCGTGAGCTATGAGAAAGCGCCACGCTTCCCGAAGGGAGAAAGGCGGACAGGTATCCGGTAAGCG
GCAGGGTCGGAACAGGAGAGCGCACGAGGGAGCTTCCAGGGGGAAACGCCTGGTATCTTTATAGTCCTGT
CGGGTTTCGCCACCTCTGACTTGAGCGTCGATTTTTGTGATGCTCGTCAGGGGGGCGGAGCCTATGGAAA
AACGCCAGCAACGCGGCCTTTTTACGGTTCCTGGCCTTTTGCTGGCCTTTTGCTCACATGTCCTGCAGGC
AGCTGCGCGCTCGCTCGCTCACTGAGGCCGCCCGGGCGTCGGGCGACCTTTGGTCGCCCGGCCTCAGTGA
GCGAGCGAGCGCGCAGAGAGGGAGTGGCCAACTCCATCACTAGGGGTTCCTGCGGCCTCTAGAGGAGTTC
CGCGTTACATAACTTACGGTAAATGGCCCGCCTGGCTGACCGCCCAACGACCCCCGCCCATTGACGTCAA
TAATGACGTATGTTCCCATAGTAACGCCAATAGGGACTTTCCATTGACGTCAATGGGTGGAGTATTTACG
GTAAACTGCCCACTTGGCAGTACATCAAGTGTATCATATGCCAAGTACGCCCCCTATTGACGTCAATGAC
AGTAAATGGCCCGCCTGGCATTATGCCCAGTACATGACCTTATGGGACTTTCCTACTTGGCAGTACATCT
ACGTATTAGTCATCGCTATTACCATGGTGATGCGGTTTTGGCAGTACATCAATGGGCGTGGATAGCGGTT
TGACTCACGGGGATTTCCAAGTCTCCACCCCATTGACGTCAATGGGAGTTTGTTTTGGCACCAAAATCAA
CGGGACTTTCCAAAATGTCGTAACAACTCCGCCCCATTGACGCAAATGGGCGGTAGGCGTGTACGGTGGG
AGGTCTATATAAGCAGAGCTCGTTTAGTGAACCGTCAGATCGCCTGGAGACGCCATCCACGCTGTTTTGA
CCTCCATAGAAGACACCGACCGGTGCCACCATGGCCCCAAAGAAGAAGCGGAAGGTCGGTATCCACGGAG
TCCCAGCAGCCAAGCGGAACTACATCCTGGGCCTGGACATCGGCATCACCAGCGTGGGCTACGGCATCAT
CGACTACGAGACACGGGACGTGATCGATGCCGGCGTGCGGCTGTTCAAAGAGGCCAACGTGGAAAACAAC
GAGGGCAGGCGGAGCAAGAGAGGCGCCAGAAGGCTGAAGCGGCGGAGGCGGCATAGAATCCAGAGAGTGA
AGAAGCTGCTGTTCGACTACAACCTGCTGACCGACCACAGCGAGCTGAGCGGCATCAACCCCTACGAGGC
CAGAGTGAAGGGCCTGAGCCAGAAGCTGAGCGAGGAAGAGTTCTCTGCCGCCCTGCTGCACCTGGCCAAG
AGAAGAGGCGTGCACAACGTGAACGAGGTGGAAGAGGACACCGGCAACGAGCTGTCCACCAAAGAGCAGA
TCAGCCGGAACAGCAAGGCCCTGGAAGAGAAATACGTGGCCGAACTGCAGCTGGAACGGCTGAAGAAAGA
CGGCGAAGTGCGGGGCAGCATCAACAGATTCAAGACCAGCGACTACGTGAAAGAAGCCAAACAGCTGCTG
AAGGTGCAGAAGGCCTACCACCAGCTGGACCAGAGCTTCATCGACACCTACATCGACCTGCTGGAAACCC
GGCGGACCTACTATGAGGGACCTGGCGAGGGCAGCCCCTTCGGCTGGAAGGACATCAAAGAATGGTACGA
GATGCTGATGGGCCACTGCACCTACTTCCCCGAGGAACTGCGGAGCGTGAAGTACGCCTACAACGCCGAC
CTGTACAACGCCCTGAACGACCTGAACAATCTCGTGATCACCAGGGACGAGAACGAGAAGCTGGAATATT
ACGAGAAGTTCCAGATCATCGAGAACGTGTTCAAGCAGAAGAAGAAGCCCACCCTGAAGCAGATCGCCAA
AGAAATCCTCGTGAACGAAGAGGATATTAAGGGCTACAGAGTGACCAGCACCGGCAAGCCCGAGTTCACC
AACCTGAAGGTGTACCACGACATCAAGGACATTACCGCCCGGAAAGAGATTATTGAGAACGCCGAGCTGC
TGGATCAGATTGCCAAGATCCTGACCATCTACCAGAGCAGCGAGGACATCCAGGAAGAACTGACCAATCT
GAACTCCGAGCTGACCCAGGAAGAGATCGAGCAGATCTCTAATCTGAAGGGCTATACCGGCACCCACAAC
CTGAGCCTGAAGGCCATCAACCTGATCCTGGACGAGCTGTGGCACACCAACGACAACCAGATCGCTATCT
TCAACCGGCTGAAGCTGGTGCCCAAGAAGGTGGACCTGTCCCAGCAGAAAGAGATCCCCACCACCCTGGT
GGACGACTTCATCCTGAGCCCCGTCGTGAAGAGAAGCTTCATCCAGAGCATCAAAGTGATCAACGCCATC
ATCAAGAAGTACGGCCTGCCCAACGACATCATTATCGAGCTGGCCCGCGAGAAGAACTCCAAGGACGCCC
AGAAAATGATCAACGAGATGCAGAAGCGGAACCGGCAGACCAACGAGCGGATCGAGGAAATCATCCGGAC
CACCGGCAAAGAGAACGCCAAGTACCTGATCGAGAAGATCAAGCTGCACGACATGCAGGAAGGCAAGTGC
CTGTACAGCCTGGAAGCCATCCCTCTGGAAGATCTGCTGAACAACCCCTTCAACTATGAGGTGGACCACA
TCATCCCCAGAAGCGTGTCCTTCGACAACAGCTTCAACAACAAGGTGCTCGTGAAGCAGGAAGAAAACAG
CAAGAAGGGCAACCGGACCCCATTCCAGTACCTGAGCAGCAGCGACAGCAAGATCAGCTACGAAACCTTC
AAGAAGCACATCCTGAATCTGGCCAAGGGCAAGGGCAGAATCAGCAAGACCAAGAAAGAGTATCTGCTGG
AAGAACGGGACATCAACAGGTTCTCCGTGCAGAAAGACTTCATCAACCGGAACCTGGTGGATACCAGATA
CGCCACCAGAGGCCTGATGAACCTGCTGCGGAGCTACTTCAGAGTGAACAACCTGGACGTGAAAGTGAAG
TCCATCAATGGCGGCTTCACCAGCTTTCTGCGGCGGAAGTGGAAGTTTAAGAAAGAGCGGAACAAGGGGT
ACAAGCACCACGCCGAGGACGCCCTGATCATTGCCAACGCCGATTTCATCTTCAAAGAGTGGAAGAAACT
GGACAAGGCCAAAAAAGTGATGGAAAACCAGATGTTCGAGGAAAAGCAGGCCGAGAGCATGCCCGAGATC
GAAACCGAGCAGGAGTACAAAGAGATCTTCATCACCCCCCACCAGATCAAGCACATTAAGGACTTCAAGG
ACTACAAGTACAGCCACCGGGTGGACAAGAAGCCTAATAGAGAGCTGATTAACGACACCCTGTACTCCAC
CCGGAAGGACGACAAGGGCAACACCCTGATCGTGAACAATCTGAACGGCCTGTACGACAAGGACAATGAC
AAGCTGAAAAAGCTGATCAACAAGAGCCCCGAAAAGCTGCTGATGTACCACCACGACCCCCAGACCTACC
AGAAACTGAAGCTGATTATGGAACAGTACGGCGACGAGAAGAATCCCCTGTACAAGTACTACGAGGAAAC
CGGGAACTACCTGACCAAGTACTCCAAAAAGGACAACGGCCCCGTGATCAAGAAGATTAAGTATTACGGC
AACAAACTGAACGCCCATCTGGACATCACCGACGACTACCCCAACAGCAGAAACAAGGTCGTGAAGCTGT
CCCTGAAGCCCTACAGATTCGACGTGTACCTGGACAATGGCGTGTACAAGTTCGTGACCGTGAAGAATCT
GGATGTGATCAAAAAAGAAAACTACTACGAAGTGAATAGCAAGTGCTATGAGGAAGCTAAGAAGCTGAAG
AAGATCAGCAACCAGGCCGAGTTTATCGCCTCCTTCTACAACAACGATCTGATCAAGATCAACGGCGAGC
TGTATAGAGTGATCGGCGTGAACAACGACCTGCTGAACCGGATCGAAGTGAACATGATCGACATCACCTA
CCGCGAGTACCTGGAAAACATGAACGACAAGAGGCCCCCCAGGATCATTAAGACAATCGCCTCCAAGACC
CAGAGCATTAAGAAGTACAGCACAGACATTCTGGGCAACCTGTATGAAGTGAAATCTAAGAAGCACCCTC
AGATCATCAAAAAGGGCAAAAGGCCGGCGGCCACGAAAAAGGCCGGCCAGGCAAAAAAGAAAAAGGGATC
CGGAAGCGGAGCTACTAACTTCAGCCTGCTGAAGCAGGCTGGCGACGTGGAGGAGAACCCTGGACCTGGT
TACCCATACGATGTTCCAGATTACGCTGACTACAAAGACGATGACGACAAGTACCCATACGATGTTCCAG
ATTACGCTTCCGGACTCAGATCTCGAGAGGAGGAGGAGGAGACAGACAGCAGGATGCCCCACCTCGACAG
CCCCGGCAGCTCCCAGCCGAGACGCTCCTTCCTCTCAAGGGTGATCAGGGCAGCGCTACCGTTGCAGCTG
CTTCTGCTGCTGCTGCTGCTCCTGGCCTGCCTGCTACCTGCCTCTGAAGATGACTACAGCTGCACCCAGG
CCAACAACTTTGCCCGATCCTTCTACCCCATGCTGCGGTACACCAACGGGCCACCTCCCACCTAGGAATT
CAATAAAAGATCTTTATTTTCATTAGATCTGTGTGTTGGTTTTTTGTGTGCGGCCGCAGGAACCCCTAGT
GATGGAGTTGGCCACTCCCTCTCTGCGCGCTCGCTCGCTCACTGAGGCCGGGCGACCAAAGGTCGCCCGA
CGCCCGGGCTTTGCCCGGGCGGCCTCAGTGAGCGAGCGAGCGCGCAGCTGCCTGCAGGGGCGCCTGATGC
GGTATTTTCTCCTTACGCATCTGTGCGGTATTTCACACCGCATA
[95 nt withheld, positions 5855-5949]
T
[46 nt withheld, positions 5951-5996]
C
[141 nt withheld, positions 5998-6138]
CCTTTGACGTTGGAGTCCACGTTCTTT
[37 nt withheld, positions 6166-6202]
ACTCTATCTCGGGCTATTCTTTTGATTTATAAGGGATTTTGCCGATTTCGGTCTATTGGTTAAAAAATGA
GCTGATTTAACAAAAATTTAACGCGAATTTTAACAAAATATTAACGTTTACAATTTTATGGTGCACTCTC
AGTACAATCTGCTCTGATGCCGCATAGTTAAGCCAGCCCCGACACCCGCCAACACCCGCTGACGCGCCCT
GACGGGCTTGTCTGCTCCCGGCATCCGCTTACAGACAAGCTGTGACCGTCTCCGGGAGCTGCATGTGTCA
GAGGTTTTCACCGTCATCACCGAAACGCGCGAGACGAAAGGGCCTCGTGATACGCCTATTTTTATAGGTT
AATGTCATGATAATAATGGTTTCTTAGACGTCAGGTGGCACTTTTCGGGGAAATGTGCGCGGAACCCCTA
TTTGTTTATTTTTCTAAATACATTCAAATATGTATCCGCTCATGAGACAATAACCCTGATAAATGCTTCA
ATAATATTGAAAAAGGAAGAGTATGAGTATTCAACATTTCCGTGTCGCCCTTATTCCCTTTTTTGCGGCA
TTTTGCCTTCCTGTTTTTGCTCACCCAGAAACGCTGGTGAAAGTAAAAGATGCTGAAGATCAGTTGGGTG
CACGAGTGGGTTACATCGAACTGGATCTCAACAGCGGTAAGATCCTTGAGAGTTTTCGCCCCGAAGAACG
TTTTCCAATGATGAGCACTTTTAAAGTTCTGCTATGTGGCGCGGTATTATCCCGTATTGACGCCGGGCAA
GAGCAACTCGGTCGCCGCATACACTATTCTCAGAATGACTTGGTTGAGTACTCACCAGTCACAGAAAAGC
ATCTTACGGATGGCATGACAGTAAGAGAATTATGCAGTGCTGCCATAACCATGAGTGATAACACTGCGGC
CAACTTACTTCTGACAACGATCGGAGGACCGAAGGAGCTAACCGCTTTTTTGCACAACATGGGGGATCAT
GTAACTCGCCTTGATCGTTGGGAACCGGAGCT
Features (pLannotate 1.2.2; 19 found; start..end, strand, type, name):
    532..1120    +  rep_origin     ori: high-copy-number ColE1/pMB1/pBR322/pUC origin of replication
   1193..1220    +  repeat_region  AAV2 ITR (fragment): inverted terminal repeat of adeno-associated virus serotype 2 inverted
   1249..1276    +  repeat_region  AAV2 ITR (fragment): inverted terminal repeat of adeno-associated virus serotype 2 inverted
   1333..1636    +  enhancer       CMV enhancer: human cytomegalovirus immediate early enhancer
   1637..1840    +  promoter       CMV promoter: human cytomegalovirus (CMV) immediate early promoter
   1972..5127    +  CDS            cas9: CAS9_STAAU - Experimental evidence at protein level: Swiss-Prot protein existence level 1. CRISPR (clustered regularly interspaced short palindromic repeat) is an adaptive immune system that provides protection against mobile genetic elements (viruses, transposable elements and conjugative plasmids). CRISPR clusters contain spacers, sequences complementary to antecedent mobile elements, and target invading nucleic acids. CRISPR clusters are transcribed and processed into CRISPR RNA (crRNA). In type II CRISPR systems correct processing of pre-crRNA requires a trans- encoded small RNA (tracrRNA)
   5128..5175    +  CDS            nucleoplasmin NLS: bipartite nuclear localization signal from nucleoplasmin
   5251..5277    +  CDS            3xHA (fragment): three tandem HA epitope tags
   5302..5329    +  CDS            3xHA (fragment): three tandem HA epitope tags
   5329..5347    +  misc_feature   MCS (fragment): multiple cloning site
   5416..5592    +  CDS            SYNE3 (fragment): SYNE3_HUMAN - Also known as C14orf139 From Homo sapiens (Human).
   5602..5650    +  polyA_signal   poly(A) signal: synthetic polyadenylation signal
   5658..5798    +  repeat_region  AAV2 ITR: inverted terminal repeat of adeno-associated virus serotype 2 inverted
   5803..5854    -  misc_feature   bom (fragment): basis of mobility region from pBR322
   5873..6328    +  rep_origin     f1 ori (sequence partly withheld): f1 bacteriophage origin of replication; arrow indicates direction of (+) strand synthesis
   6329..6378    -  misc_feature   bom (fragment): basis of mobility region from pBR322
   6480..6515    -  CDS            rop (fragment): Rop protein, which maintains plasmids at low copy number; rop
   6610..6714    +  promoter       AmpR promoter: bla
   6715..361     +  CDS            AmpR (across the origin): β-lactamase; bla; confers resistance to ampicillin, carbenicillin, and related antibiotics
