[The description below was written by a language model from this plasmid's Addgene catalogue record and pLannotate feature annotations shown in this document.]
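Description:
pJEP312-pAAV-CMV-SaCas9-P2A-HAFLAGHA-KASH-pA is an AAV transfer plasmid for delivering Staphylococcus aureus Cas9 to mammalian cells, developed as part of an AAV-based SaCas9 genome-editing system aimed at neurons in vivo. It is built on an AAV backbone and is propagated in E. coli as a high-copy plasmid through a ColE1/pUC-type origin with ampicillin selection (β-lactamase under its own promoter); an f1 phage origin is also present. The catalogue lists a size of about 7.1 kb, while the sequenced record is slightly longer at about 7.2 kb.

The expression cassette lies between AAV2 inverted terminal repeats, which allow the intervening DNA to be packaged into AAV particles. The downstream ITR is annotated in full, whereas the upstream one is detected only as short fragments in the sequencing result. The human CMV immediate-early enhancer and promoter drive SaCas9 flanked by nuclear localization signals; the C-terminal nucleoplasmin NLS is annotated, and the N-terminal NLS is recorded in the catalogue fields only. A self-cleaving P2A peptide follows, so a second polypeptide is released from the same transcript: an HA-FLAG-HA epitope block fused to a KASH domain, which the annotation matches to a fragment of human SYNE3. KASH domains anchor proteins in the nuclear envelope, so expressing cells carry an epitope tag there, which the depositor intends for FACS-based isolation. A short synthetic polyadenylation signal terminates the transcript, helping keep the cassette compact. The SaCas9 portion derives from an earlier AAV SaCas9 vector, and the P2A-tag-KASH segment came from a synthetic fragment. No U6 or guide RNA cassette is annotated, so the sgRNA presumably must be supplied separately.
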