Addgene plasmid #113689: pJEP312-pAAV-CMV-SaCas9-P2A-HAFLAGHA-KASH-pA
Purpose: SaCas9 driven by CMV. SaCas9 is followed by the self cleaving P2A sequence, several tags, and then the KASH transmembrane domain to enable FACS
Depositing lab: Jonathan Ploski. Depositing organization: University of Texas at Dallas. Publication: The Development of an AAV-Based CRISPR SaCas9 Genome Editing System That Can Be Delivered to Neurons in vivo and Regulated via Doxycycline and Cre-Recombinase. Kumar N, Stanford W, de Solis C, Aradhana, Abraham ND, Dao TJ, Thaseen S, Sairavi A, Gonzalez CU, Ploski JE. Front Mol Neurosci. 2018 Nov 13;11:413. doi: 10.3389/fnmol.2018.00413. eCollection 2018. PubMed 30483052.
Backbone
  Vector backbone: AAV
  Backbone manufacturer: Agilent Technologies
  Total vector size (bp): 7148
  Vector type: AAV, CRISPR
Growth in bacteria
  Bacterial resistance: Ampicillin, 100 μg/mL
  Growth temperature: 37°C
  Growth strain: NEB Stable
  Copy number: High Copy
Gene/Insert
  Gene/Insert name: SaCas9
  Entrez Gene: NEWENTRY
  Tag / fusion protein: KASH (C terminal on insert); HAx2 (C terminal on insert); Flag (C terminal on insert); NLS (N terminal on insert); NLS (C terminal on insert)
Resource information
  A portion of this plasmid was derived from a plasmid made by: pX601-AAV-CMV::NLS-SaCas9-NLS-3xHA-bGHpA;U6::BsaI-sgRNA from Feng Zhang plasmid #61591.
Terms and licenses: Academic/Nonprofit Terms; Industry Terms: Not Available to Industry
Depositor comments: P2A-HAFLAGHA-KASH was cloned from a custom gBlock.
How to cite: pJEP312-pAAV-CMV-SaCas9-P2A-HAFLAGHA-KASH-pA was a gift from Jonathan Ploski (Addgene plasmid # 113689 ; http://n2t.net/addgene:113689 ; RRID:Addgene_113689)
